>Addgene plasmid #123025 | pWS053 | addgene full sequence | sequence record 240575 | Addgene NGS Result
AGTCGGTCTCAAACGGAACTGGTTGATATTATTACTGGTGCTTCCTCTTTGGGATGATAAAAAAATCACC
CTGCATTGCCTCTTTATTTGACGTTGTTTTTGTAGAACATGAAACGAATTTTGACTTGATGACACGAAGT
ATATATCCAAAGAATACCTTAAATAGAAAAGGAAAGATAATAAATACTAAACACTACTATATATTCAGGT
AAAATACAAAAATTATAACATTTTTAAAACTTTTTTTTTTTGAAAGTCCTTCTCGCTTTAGGATTTTTTC
CCATTAAGATTATGATGGTTTCATGTATGTGTCAGTTAAAAAAAATATGGCTAAGTAGCAATGAAACGAA
CCAAGAAAATGAAAACAATATATAGTGCTGTTGAAATAACAAAGACATTGGTATATATTTGTAAAATGTC
TGTTAAATGTTTTTTATCTCAGGTTCTTGCTTGTCTTTGGTAGAAGAAATTATAGTAAACAAACAAACAA
ACAAACAAAAAAAAAAAAAAAAAAAGATCTATGTGAGACCAGACCAATAAAAAACGCCCGGCGGCAACCG
AGCGTTCTGAACAAATCCAGATGGAGTTCTGAGGTCATTACTGGATCTATCAACAGGAGTCCAAGCGAGC
TCGATATCAAATTACGCCCCGCCCTGCCACTCATCGCAGTACTGTTGTAATTCATTAAGCATTCTGCCGA
CATGGAAGCCATCACAAACGGCATGATGAACCTGAATCGCCAGCGGCATCAGCACCTTGTCGCCTTGCGT
ATAATATTTGCCCATGGTGAAAACGGGGGCGAAGAAGTTGTCCATATTGGCCACGTTTAAATCAAAACTG
GTGAAACTCACCCAGGGATTGGCTGAAACGAAAAACATATTCTCAATAAACCCTTTAGGGAAATAGGCCA
GGTTTTCACCGTAACACGCCACATCTTGCGAATATATGTGTAGAAACTGCCGGAAATCGTCGTGGTATTC
ACTCCAGAGCGATGAAAACGTTTCAGTTTGCTCATGGAAAACGGTGTAACAAGGGTGAACACTATCCCAT
ATCACCAGCTCACCGTCTTTCATTGCCATACGAAATTCCGGATGAGCATTCATCAGGCGGGCAAGAATGT
GAATAAAGGCCGGATAAAACTTGTGCTTATTTTTCTTTACGGTCTTTAAAAAGGCCGTAATATCCAGCTG
AACGGTCTGGTTATAGGTACATTGAGCAACTGACTGAAATGCCTCAAAATGTTCTTTACGATGCCATTGG
GATATATCAACGGTGGTATATCCAGTGATTTTTTTCTCCATTTTAGCTTCCTTAGCTCCTGAAAATCTCG
ATAACTCAAAAAATACGCCCGGTAGTGATCTTATTTCATTATGGTGAAAGTTGGAACCTCTTACGTGCCC
GATCAATCATGACCAAAATCCCTTAACGTGAGTTTTCGTTCCACTGAGCGTCAGACCCCGTAGAAAAGAT
CAAAGGATCTTCTTGAGATCCTTTTTTTCTGCGCGTAATCTGCTGCTTGCAAACAAAAAAACCACCGCTA
CCAGCGGTGGTTTGTTTGCCGGATCAAGAGCTACCAACTCTTTTTCCGAAGGTAACTGGCTTCAGCAGAG
CGCAGATACCAAATACTGTTCTTCTAGTGTAGCCGTAGTTAGGCCACCACTTCAAGAACTCTGTAGCACC
GCCTACATACCTCGCTCTGCTAATCCTGTTACCAGTGGCTGCTGCCAGTGGCGATAAGTCGTGTCTTACC
GGGTTGGACTCAAGACGATAGTTACCGGATAAGGCGCAGCGGTCGGGCTGAACGGGGGGTTCGTGCACAC
AGCCCAGCTTGGAGCGAACGACCTACACCGAACTGAGATACCTACAGCGTGAGCTATGAGAAAGCGCCAC
GCTTCCCGAAGGGAGAAAGGCGGACAGGTATCCGGTAAGCGGCAGGGTCGGAACAGGAGAGCGCACGAGG
GAGCTTCCAGGGGGAAACGCCTGGTATCTTTATAGTCCTGTCGGGTTTCGCCACCTCTGACTTGAGCGTC
GATTTTTGTGATGCTCGTCAGGGGGGCGGAGCCTATGGAAAAACGCCAGCAACGCGGCCTTTTTACGGTT
CCTGGCCTTTTGCTGGCCTTTTGCTCACATGTTCTTTCCTGCGTTATCCCCTGATTCTGTGGATAACCGT
Features (pLannotate 1.2.2; 5 found; start..end, strand, type, name):
    356..380     +  terminator     OCS terminator (fragment): octopine synthase terminator
    537..571     -  terminator     lambda t0 terminator: minimal transcription terminator from phage lambda (Scholtissek and Grosse, 1987)
    645..1301    -  CDS            cat: CAT_ECOLX - Experimental evidence at protein level: Swiss-Prot protein existence level 1. This enzyme is an effector of chloramphenicol resistance in bacteria. From Escherichia coli. This protein is used as a marker in many commonly used cloning vectors, such as pACYC184.
   1302..1399    -  promoter       cat promoter: promoter of the E. coli cat gene encoding chloramphenicol acetyltransferase
   1483..2071    +  rep_origin     ori: high-copy-number ColE1/pMB1/pBR322/pUC origin of replication
