[The description below was written by a language model from this plasmid's Addgene catalogue record and pLannotate feature annotations shown in this document.]
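Description:
pWS053 is a small (about 2.2 kb) part-storage plasmid built on the pYTK001 backbone, the entry vector of the modular yeast toolkit cloning system. It carries the pheromone-responsive FIG1 promoter from Saccharomyces cerevisiae. The insert name "pFIG1 [2]" probably denotes a toolkit part-type position for promoters, although the record does not explain the bracketed number. The catalogue classes the plasmid as a yeast expression vector, but the annotated features are purely bacterial: a high-copy ColE1/pUC-type origin of replication and a chloramphenicol acetyltransferase (cat) gene driven by its own promoter and followed by a lambda t0 terminator. No yeast origin, centromere, auxotrophic marker, coding sequence or reporter is annotated. The plasmid is therefore maintained and selected in E. coli on chloramphenicol and serves as a source of the promoter part rather than as a self-sufficient yeast expression construct.

The automated annotation does not label the FIG1 promoter itself. It presumably lies in the unannotated region of the sequence outside the resistance cassette and origin. A very short match there, called as an octopine synthase terminator fragment, is likely incidental similarity rather than a functional element. The cloning method is recorded as Gateway, but no att recombination sites are annotated.

FIG1 is induced by the yeast mating pheromone pathway, so its promoter acts as a transcriptional readout of that signalling cascade. The associated work concerns engineering yeast as a model cell for tuning GPCR signalling. In that context, this part would be assembled upstream of a reporter or other gene to give pheromone- or GPCR-pathway-dependent expression.
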