Addgene plasmid #123025: pWS053
Purpose: Pheromone responsive promoter
Depositing lab: Tom Ellis. Depositing organization: Imperial College London. Publication: Engineering a Model Cell for Rational Tuning of GPCR Signaling. Shaw WM, Yamauchi H, Mead J, Gowers GF, Bell DJ, Oling D, Larsson N, Wigglesworth M, Ladds G, Ellis T. Cell. 2019 Apr 18;177(3):782-796.e27. doi: 10.1016/j.cell.2019.02.023. Epub 2019 Apr 4. PubMed 30955892.
Backbone
  Vector backbone: pYTK001
  Vector type: Yeast Expression
Growth in bacteria
  Bacterial resistance: Chloramphenicol, 25 μg/mL
  Growth temperature: 37°C
  Growth strain: NEB Turbo Competent E. coli
  Copy number: High Copy
Gene/Insert
  Gene/Insert name: pFIG1 [2]
  Species: S. cerevisiae (budding yeast)
  Cloning method: Gateway Cloning
Terms and licenses: Academic/Nonprofit Terms; Industry Terms: Not Available to Industry
Depositor comments: Please visit https://www.biorxiv.org/content/10.1101/390559v1 for bioRxiv preprint.
How to cite: pWS053 was a gift from Tom Ellis (Addgene plasmid # 123025 ; http://n2t.net/addgene:123025 ; RRID:Addgene_123025)
